Addgene plasmid #217882: pET28b-ptetO::bac::gfp
Purpose: expresses the bac-BGC in bacterial cells, produces bacillamide D
Depositing lab: Tobias A. M. Gulder. Depositing organization: Technische Universitaet Dresden. Publication: Bacillamide D produced by Bacillus cereus from the mouse intestinal bacterial collection (miBC) is a potent cytotoxin in vitro. Hohmann M, Brunner V, Johannes W, Schum D, Carroll LM, Liu T, Sasaki D, Bosch J, Clavel T, Sieber SA, Zeller G, Tschurtschenthaler M, Janssen KP, Gulder TAM. Commun Biol. 2024 May 28;7(1):655. doi: 10.1038/s42003-024-06208-3. PubMed 38806706.
Backbone
  Vector backbone: pET28b-ptetO
  Backbone size w/o insert (bp): 6598
  Total vector size (bp): 16048
  Vector type: Bacterial Expression
Growth in bacteria
  Bacterial resistance: Kanamycin, 50 μg/mL
  Growth temperature: 37°C
  Growth strain: DH5alpha
  Growth instructions: Grow in TB medium, grow at 37 °C until OD600=0.8, then induce with tetracycline and shake at 20°C
  Copy number: High Copy
Gene/Insert 1
  Gene/Insert name: Dehydrogenase (alt name: SagB/ThcOx-family dehydrogenase)
  Species: Bacillus cereus DSM 28590
  Insert size (bp): 978
  GenBank ID: MBR9672240.1
  Promoter: ptetO
  Cloning method: Gibson Cloning
  Sequencing primers: 5′ TCCGACCTCATTAAGCAGC; 3′ TGACGACAAGACCTACGTTCC
Gene/Insert 2
  Gene/Insert name: Non-ribosomal peptide synthetase
  Species: Bacillus cereus DSM 28590
  Insert size (bp): 7017
  GenBank ID: WP_048558486.1
  Promoter: ptetO
  Cloning method: Gibson Cloning
  Sequencing primers: 5′ TTTGCTATCACGGATTACGAAG; 3′ AAATGAGGATGATCCACATGAG
Gene/Insert 3
  Gene/Insert name: Aminotransferase (alt name: aminotransferase class I/II-fold pyridoxalphosphate-dependent enzyme)
  Species: Bacillus cereus DSM 28590
  Insert size (bp): 1455
  GenBank ID: WP_000162820.1
  Promoter: ptetO
  Cloning method: Gibson Cloning
  Sequencing primers: 5′ ACCTGCCCAATTAGGAATTGTTAC; 3′ TTACCGTTGGTCGCATCACC
Terms and licenses: Academic/Nonprofit Terms; Industry Terms: Not Available to Industry
How to cite: pET28b-ptetO::bac::gfp was a gift from Tobias A. M. Gulder (Addgene plasmid # 217882 ; http://n2t.net/addgene:217882 ; RRID:Addgene_217882)
