[The description below was written by a language model from this plasmid's Addgene catalogue record and pLannotate feature annotations shown in this document.]
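Description:
pET28b-ptetO::bac::gfp is a 16,048 bp bacterial expression plasmid built on a pET28b derivative in which transcription is driven by a tetracycline-responsive promoter rather than the usual T7/lac system. It is maintained in E. coli under kanamycin selection (KanR, an aminoglycoside phosphotransferase) and replicates from a ColE1/pMB1-type origin. The catalogue lists it as high copy, although the annotation also shows the rop gene and bom site inherited from the pBR322-like backbone. An f1 origin, lacI with its promoter, short tetracycline-efflux gene fragments and a lox71 site are also annotated as backbone remnants; the record does not assign them a role in this construct.

The payload is the bac biosynthetic gene cluster from Bacillus cereus DSM 28590, assembled by Gibson cloning. It comprises a SagB/ThcOx-family dehydrogenase (978 bp), a non-ribosomal peptide synthetase (7,017 bp) and a class I/II-fold pyridoxal-phosphate-dependent aminotransferase (1,455 bp). These genes were not recognised by the automated annotation, but they account for the unannotated stretch of roughly 9.5 kb between the tetR/tetA promoter region and the GFP coding sequence. A divergently encoded TetR repressor binds the tet operator and keeps the cluster silent until tetracycline is added. A GFP variant (annotated as oxGFP) lies downstream of the cluster and upstream of a T7 terminator, an arrangement consistent with a fluorescent readout of induced transcription through the cluster, though the record does not state this explicitly.

The plasmid is intended for heterologous expression of the bac cluster in bacterial cells to produce bacillamide D, a compound that the associated publication describes as a potent cytotoxin in vitro.
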