Features (pLannotate 1.2.2; 18 found; start..end, strand, type, name):
     67..200     +  rep_origin     RSF ori (fragment): Plasmids containing the RSF 1030 origin of replication can be propagated in E. coli cells that contain additional plasmids with compatible origins.
    205..344     -  misc_feature   bom: basis of mobility region from pBR322
    446..637     -  CDS            rop: Rop protein, which maintains plasmids at low copy number; rop
    654..1034    +  CDS            YPB1_ECOLX: Protein predicted: Swiss-Prot protein existence level 4. From Escherichia coli.
   1106..1397    -  CDS            TcR (fragment): tetracycline efflux protein; tet; confers resistance to tetracycline
   1412..1433    -  protein_bind   CAP binding site: CAP binding activates transcription in the presence of cAMP. E. coli catabolite activator protein
   1446..2528    -  CDS            lacI: lac repressor; lacI; The lac repressor binds to the lac operator to inhibit transcription in E. coli. This inhibition can be relieved by adding lactose or isopropyl-β-D-thiogalactopyranoside (IPTG).
   2529..2606    -  promoter       lacI promoter: lacI
   2614..2893    -  CDS            TcR (fragment): tetracycline efflux protein; tet; confers resistance to tetracycline
   2918..2951    -  protein_bind   lox71: Left element (LE) mutant of loxP (Araki et al., 2010). Cre-mediated recombination occurs in the 8-bp core sequence (GCATACAT). Cre recombinase
   2952..3578    -  CDS            TetR: tetracycline repressor TetR; tetR; TetR binds to the tetracycline operator tetO to inhibit transcription. This inhibition can be relieved by adding tetracycline or doxycycline.
   3594..3649    +  promoter       tetR/tetA promoters: tetR; overlapping promoters for bacterial tetR and tetA
  13162..13878   +  CDS            oxGFP: oxGFP is a basic (constitutively fluorescent) green fluorescent protein published in 2015, derived from Aequorea victoria.
  13911..13958   +  terminator     T7 terminator: transcription terminator for bacteriophage T7 RNA polymerase
  13995..14423   +  rep_origin     f1 ori (sequence partly withheld): f1 bacteriophage origin of replication; arrow indicates direction of (+) strand synthesis
  14476..14533   +  promoter       AmpR promoter (fragment): bla
  14542..15357   -  CDS            KanR: aminoglycoside phosphotransferase; aph(3')-Ia; confers resistance to kanamycin in bacteria or G418 (Geneticin®) in eukaryotes
  15479..19      +  rep_origin     ori (across the origin): high-copy-number ColE1/pMB1/pBR322/pUC origin of replication
>Addgene plasmid #217882 | pET28b-ptetO::bac::gfp | addgene full sequence | sequence record 439538 | Addgene NGS Result
GGGGCGGAGCCTATGGAAAAACGCCAGCAACGCGGCCTTTTTACGGTTCCTGGCCTTTTGCTGGCCTTTT
GCTCACATGTTCTTTCCTGCGTTATCCCCTGATTCTGTGGATAACCGTATTACCGCCTTTGAGTGAGCTG
ATACCGCTCGCCGCAGCCGAACGACCGAGCGCAGCGAGTCAGTGAGCGAGGAAGCGGAAGAGCGCCTGAT
GCGGTATTTTCTCCTTACGCATCTGTGCGGTATTTCACACCGCAATGGTGCACTCTCAGTACAATCTGCT
CTGATGCCGCATAGTTAAGCCAGTATACACTCCGCTATCGCTACGTGACTGGGTCATGGCTGCGCCCCGA
CACCCGCCAACACCCGCTGACGCGCCCTGACGGGCTTGTCTGCTCCCGGCATCCGCTTACAGACAAGCTG
TGACCGTCTCCGGGAGCTGCATGTGTCAGAGGTTTTCACCGTCATCACCGAAACGCGCGAGGCAGCTGCG
GTAAAGCTCATCAGCGTGGTCGTGAAGCGATTCACAGATGTCTGCCTGTTCATCCGCGTCCAGCTCGTTG
AGTTTCTCCAGAAGCGTTAATGTCTGGCTTCTGATAAAGCGGGCCATGTTAAGGGCGGTTTTTTCCTGTT
TGGTCACTGATGCCTCCGTGTAAGGGGGATTTCTGTTCATGGGGGTAATGATACCGATGAAACGAGAGAG
GATGCTCACGATACGGGTTACTGATGATGAACATGCCCGGTTACTGGAACGTTGTGAGGGTAAACAACTG
GCGGTATGGATGCGGCGGGACCAGAGAAAAATCACTCAGGGTCAATGCCAGCGCTTCGTTAATACAGATG
TAGGTGTTCCACAGGGTAGCCAGCAGCATCCTGCGATGCAGATCCGGAACATAATGGTGCAGGGCGCTGA
CTTCCGCGTTTCCAGACTTTACGAAACACGGAAACCGAAGACCATTCATGTTGTTGCTCAGGTCGCAGAC
GTTTTGCAGCAGCAGTCGCTTCACGTTCGCTCGCGTATCGGTGATTCATTCTGCTAACCAGTAAGGCAAC
CCCGCCAGCCTAGCCGGGTCCTCAACGACAGGAGCACGATCATGCGCACCCGTGGGGCCGCCATGCCGGC
GATAATGGCCTGCTTCTCGCCGAAACGTTTGGTGGCGGGACCAGTGACGAAGGCTTGAGCGAGGGCGTGC
AAGATTCCGAATACCGCAAGCGACAGGCCGATCATCGTCGCGCTCCAGCGAAAGCGGTCCTCGCCGAAAA
TGACCCAGAGCGCTGCCGGCACCTGTCCTACGAGTTGCATGATAAAGAAGACAGTCATAAGTGCGGCGAC
GATAGTCATGCCCCGCGCCCACCGGAAGGAGCTGACTGGGTTGAAGGCTCTCAAGGGCATCGGTCGAGAT
CCCGGTGCCTAATGAGTGAGCTAACTTACATTAATTGCGTTGCGCTCACTGCCCGCTTTCCAGTCGGGAA
ACCTGTCGTGCCAGCTGCATTAATGAATCGGCCAACGCGCGGGGAGAGGCGGTTTGCGTATTGGGCGCCA
GGGTGGTTTTTCTTTTCACCAGTGAGACGGGCAACAGCTGATTGCCCTTCACCGCCTGGCCCTGAGAGAG
TTGCAGCAAGCGGTCCACGCTGGTTTGCCCCAGCAGGCGAAAATCCTGTTTGATGGTGGTTAACGGCGGG
ATATAACATGAGCTGTCTTCGGTATCGTCGTATCCCACTACCGAGATATCCGCACCAACGCGCAGCCCGG
ACTCGGTAATGGCGCGCATTGCGCCCAGCGCCATCTGATCGTTGGCAACCAGCATCGCAGTGGGAACGAT
GCCCTCATTCAGCATTTGCATGGTTTGTTGAAAACCGGACATGGCACTCCAGTCGCCTTCCCGTTCCGCT
ATCGGCTGAATTTGATTGCGAGTGAGATATTTATGCCAGCCAGCCAGACGCAGACGCGCCGAGACAGAAC
TTAATGGGCCCGCTAACAGCGCGATTTGCTGGTGACCCAATGCGACCAGATGCTCCACGCCCAGTCGCGT
ACCGTCTTCATGGGAGAAAATAATACTGTTGATGGGTGTCTGGTCAGAGACATCAAGAAATAACGCCGGA
ACATTAGTGCAGGCAGCTTCCACAGCAATGGCATCCTGGTCATCCAGCGGATAGTTAATGATCAGCCCAC
TGACGCGTTGCGCGAGAAGATTGTGCACCGCCGCTTTACAGGCTTCGACGCCGCTTCGTTCTACCATCGA
CACCACCACGCTGGCACCCAGTTGATCGGCGCGAGATTTAATCGCCGCGACAATTTGCGACGGCGCGTGC
AGGGCCAGACTGGAGGTGGCAACGCCAATCAGCAACGACTGTTTGCCCGCCAGTTGTTGTGCCACGCGGT
TGGGAATGTAATTCAGCTCCGCCATCGCCGCTTCCACTTTTTCCCGCGTTTTCGCAGAAACGTGGCTGGC
CTGGTTCACCACGCGGGAAACGGTCTGATAAGAGACACCGGCATACTCTGCGACATCGTATAACGTTACT
GGTTTCACATTCACCACCCTGAATTGACTCTCTTCCGGGCGCTATCATGCCATACCGCGAAAGGTTTTGC
GCCATTCGATGGTGTCCGGGATCTCGACGCTCTCCCTTATGCGACTCCTGCATTAGGAAGCAGCCCAGTA
GTAGGTTGAGGCCGTTGAGCACCGCCGCCGCAAGGAATGGTGCATGCAAGGAGATGGCGCCCAACAGTCC
CCCGGCCACGGGGCCTGCCACCATACCCACGCCGAAACAAGCGCTCATGAGCCCGAAGTGGCGAGCCCGA
TCTTCCCCATCGGTGATGTCGGCGATATAGGCGCCAGCAACCGCACCTGTGGCGCCGGTGATGCCGGCCA
CGATGCGTCCGGCGTAGAGGATCGAGATCTCAATTCGTTCAAGCCGAATAACTTCGTATAATGTATGCTA
TACGAACGGTATTAAGACCCACTTTCACATTTAAGTTGTTTTTCTAATCCGCATATGATCAATTCAAGGC
CGAGTAAGAAGGCTGGCTCTGCACCTTGGTGATCAAATAATTCGATAGCTTGTCGTAATAATGGCGGCAT
ACTATCAGTAGTAGGTGTTTCCCTTTCTTCTTTAGCGACTTGATGCTCTTGATCTTCCAATACGCAACCT
AAAGTAAAATGCCCCACAGCGCTGAGTGCATATAATGCATTCTCTAGTGAAAAACCTTGTTGGCATAAAA
AGGCTAATTGATTTTCGAGAGTTTCATACTGTTTTTCTGTAGGCCGTGTACCTAAATGTACTTTTGCTCC
ATCGCGATGACTTAGTAAAGCACATCTAAAACTTTTAGCGTTATTACGTAAAAAATCTTGCCAGCTTTCC
CCTTCTAAAGGGCAAAAGTGAGTATGGTGCCTACCTAACATCTCAATGGCTAAGGCGTCGAGCAAAGCCC
GCTTATTTTTTACATGCCAATACAATGTAGGCTGCTCTACACCTAGCCTCTGGGCGAGTTTACGGGTTGT
TAAACCTTCGATTCCGACCTCATTAAGCAGCTCTAATGCGCTGCTAATCACTTTACTTTTATCTAATCTA
GACATCATTAATTCCTAATTTTTGTTGACACTCTATCATTGATAGAGTTATTTTACCACTCCCTATCAGT
GATAGAGAAGAGGATCGACCATGAGCGAGAAAATTTATTACTGGTCTCCGATTAAGCATTGGGAGAAGTT
GCATAATGAAGTTTTGATAGGGGAAATGAGATTTACAGGTATTCTGTCTGAGTGGTTTCCAGATTTTTAT
TTTATGGCTCAAAAAGGTGTGAAAATTAGTGAACTAGTAGAGCGCTTTTCGTTAGGAAATGTAGAAGAGA
CACAAAAAAACATAGAGCTCATGATAAAAAATCGTGTGTTAGTAAGTAATATATTACACCCAAGAGAAGT
ATTTTCTTCACAAGAAAAGATTTTTTCAAATCCATATAGCAACCAGATTCGTTTTTCTAAAGAAAAGTTA
GATAAGTATATGAGTAAACAATTAAATCGCACGCACGTTGCTGCACGGTCGACCGAAATTCAACTTGAAA
CAACAAATGAGCTACCTACTATAATCAAGGAACGTAGGTCTTGTCGTCAATTTGATATGGAAAAACATAT
TAGTTTTTCGGAATTTTCCCGATTCTTATCAACTCTAAAACAGGTTAGGGAAGAAAAAATATACTATCAT
TACGCAAGTGCAGGCGGGCTCTATCCCATTGATATCTTTGTTTATGTAAAACCAAAACGTATAGAGGATA
TGAAAGCTGGATTTTATTATTATAACCCATCAAAAAATAGTCTTGTGATTGTAAACAACATTGATCAAGT
AATCAAAAGTGATCATGAGTTAATTAATCAGGATTTATTTACTCAATCTGCCTTCTCAGTTTATTTGGTT
TATAATGCGAACGCTTCCATCCCGAAATACGGTTCAGATGGATATTTATTTGCTTGTATTGAGTCAGGCA
TTATCACTGCTACCTTAAATATGGTTGCTGAGACATTAAATTTAGGGGTTTGTTCAGTCGGTCATATGAA
ATTTGAAGATATTCAGCAATTTTTATGTTTGGATAATCATCAAGTGTTTCTTCATGGGCTTGAAGTTGGC
TTGAAAATTAACGAGTAGAAGAAATGAATATTAGGGGGATAAAGATAAAAATGCACATTAAAGATCGAAG
TTCGATTCATGAAAATAAAGAAGTAGAAGCGTTTTGGAAGGAGCAATTATCTTCCGAGATTCTCGATTTT
TCTGTATTTAAATTTAATAACGATTACCAACTAAATAAAGAAACACCTTGTGAATACGTTCAAGTCATAG
TGAATGTAGAATTTAGTAAAAGTATACAAAAAATAAGTAAGTCTCAAGATTTATTATTATTTAGCTGGTT
TCAAGCCGCTTTAAGGGTTTGTTTGGCACATTATACAGATCAAGAAAGAATTACTATTGGTATTCCTATA
ATTGAAAAGAATCTTGAACAAAGTGAGAATCTTAATAAATTGATTCCTTTAGGAAGTGAAATCCAGCCGC
ATCACACCTTTAAACAATTAGTAAATGAGATTGAACAAACGACTTTATTCGGGTATGAAAATCAGGAGTA
TCCGCTCTCTGAATTATTAGTTAAACACAATTTAACTCCTTTTCAAATTGTAATCGGGATGGAAGGATTA
CATAATGAAAATTCGCTAGAAGAATACGCAGAGAATAATTTAGCCCTATGGATACGAAGAAAATGGAATG
AAATACATAATGAATTTGAATTTCAAATTTCTTGCAAGTCCCGTTCATTCTCTTCTTTGCAACAGTTTGC
CAATTCGTATTGTTATGTTTTAAAGCAAGTTTCACAAAATCCGAATTTGGCATTGAAAGATATTTGTATT
ATTGCAGAAGAAGAAAAAGAGTTGTTAGAAGGATTGAATACTTTTCAAACGGGCATAGACTTGTTTCAAT
CATTTCAAGATTTGTTTGAAGCGCAAGTATTAAAAACTCCAGATCAAATTGCTGTTGTTTGTAATGATCA
ATCTTTGACATATAGAGAATTGAATAAGAAAGCGAATCAATTGGCTTCTATTCTTCAAAGTAAAGGTGTT
TCAAAAGAAAGTATTATTGGCGTTATGGTAGATCGGTCATTAGAAATGATTATTGGTATGATGGGGATTT
TAAAAGCAGGAGCAGCGTATTTACCAATCGACCCTAACTACCCAACTGAACGAATTGAATATATGTTACA
AGATAGTCAAGCAAAATATTTACTTAGTAAGCGAACAGAGGAAGTATTGCCGCAATTTGCGGGTGAAGTA
CTGTATCTTGATAAAGAATATCTTTTCCAAGGTGAAGAAAGTAATTTAGTACGAGAACATAATCCTAATG
ATTTGGCTTATGTTATTTACACATCAGGATCGACAGGAAATCCAAAAGGGGTAATGATAGAACAAAAATC
GCTAGTTCATTTTTTAAATGTAATGAGAGAAAAAGTAAAAGCTAATCAATCATTCTTGTTTCTTGCTAGT
GTATCTTTTGATATTTCCTTGTTAGAAATATGTCTTCCTTTAACGCAAGGTTCAAAAGTAGTAATTGCTA
CAGAGGAACAGTTTGCAACAAAAGAATTGGCTCATTTGGTCAAAAAACATAAGGTGGATTTATGGGAATC
AACGCCATCGCGAATGGAAGTGATTTTGAGTGATCCAGAAGGGGCAAATTTTCTAAAAGATTTAAAATCT
ATTTTATTAGCAGGAGAAGCATTTTCCATTGATTTGGTTGAAAAAATTCGTTGTATCAGTGAAGCAACAA
TTTTAAATATTTATGGTCCCACAGAAACAACCATTTGCGCAACAGTAAAAGACTTGAGCACTTCCAAAGA
AGTTACGATCGGCAAACCAAATCCGAATTATCATTCCTATATATTGAATAAGTATGGCCAATTAAAACCA
TTTGGAATTCCCGGTGAACTCTGCATTGCTGGAGTAGCGGTAGCACGAGGGTATCTTGGTAAAAGTAAAC
TGACAGATGAAAAATTTGTACAGAGTCCTTTTGCGGCAGGGGAAATGATGTATCATACAGGTGATCTCGT
TCGTTGGTTGCCTAATGGAGAACTTGAGTATTTAGGTCGAATGGATCATCAAGTGAAAATTCGAGGGTAT
CGGATTGAATTAAGAGAAATCGAAACTCAATTAAGGGAATATCCAGAAATAAACCAGGCTATCGTTGTTG
ATCAAGTGTATGGAAATAGGAAATTATTAGCTGCCTACTATGTATCGGATAACAAGGTGTCTTTTGGTGA
AATCAGAAAATATTTAAGTGATAAATTACCTGAGTTTATGATTCCTGAAAAAATGATTCAGGTAGAAGAG
ATTCCATTGAATCCAAATGGAAAAGTGGATAGAAAAAGGTTATTGGATATAACCCAAACGGATTATGTAT
CAATTCCATACGTTGCCCCGCGCAATGAAATTGAACAAAAATTGGTGCGTGCGTGGGAAAAAGTTATGGA
GATTGAGGGAATCGGTATTCATGATAATTTTTTTGCATTAAAAGGAGAATCCATTAAAGCACTTCAGGTA
ATTAATTTATTAAGAAAAGACTGCTTAAAAATAAGTACAACAGATTTTTTTAAGCACCCTACAATCGCTC
AACTGAGTTCTTGTGTAAAGTTAGAGCATAAAGAAGAAAACTTTGAAAGTAAACCAACTCATGTTAAAGA
TTTGTCTAATCCATTCTCCTTAACAGAAGTTCAGACAGCGTATATGTTAGGAAGGAATTCACAGTTTGAA
TTAAGTGGTATTTCCCCTCAAACATATTTTGAATATGAAACAGCATTGGATATCAATCGTCTTTCAAAAA
GTTTTCAAAAGGTGATCCATCGTCATCCAATGTTGCGAGCTGTAATTTTACCAGAGGGAAAACAGCAAAT
ATTACAAAGCGTTCCTGATTACGAGATTGAAATAGTGAGTCTCATAGATTTAGATGATAGGAATCAACAT
GCTCGCTTACAAGAAGAGCGTTCTCGAATGACTAACCATGTATTCCCTTTGGGGCAATGGCCTTTGTTTG
AATTGAAAGCTTTTCTTTTAAAAGAAGACACGTATTTATTATGTTTTCGATACGATGCTTTATTAATGGA
CGGAGCAAGCATGAACATTGTTGGGCAGGATTTGTTGCATTATTATTATAAACCAAATCAAAAATTAGAA
TCTTTATCTTTTGATTTTCAAGATTATATGTTTATCTATGATGAAATGGAACAAAGTGAAGAATATAAAA
CAGCAAAAGATTATTGGACAAGTAAGCTTCCTGACTTTCCGTTTGCACCTTCTTTGCTGTTAAAAAAGGA
TCCAGCAGAGATTGCTACTCCTAAATTCCAATCACTTACAAAAATCCTGGATAATAAAAAATGGACAAAG
CTACGAAAGTTAGCACAAGAGAAAGAGGTAACGCCTTCCGCTCTACTTTGTACAATATATGGTGATGTGT
TGGCATATTGGAGTAATCAACGTCGATTAGCAATTAACTTGACTGTATTTAACCGTTATCCTGTTCATGA
TGAAGTAGAACAGATTGTTGGAGATTTCACATCACTTATTTTATTGGATGTTGATGTAAAACCAGAGCAA
ACTTTCTTTACTAGAGTAAAAGAAACGCAAGCTACTTTATTAGATGGCCTTGAACATCGTCATTACGATG
GAGTTAACTTTATTCGAGATTTTACTCGATATCATCAAATGACGCCAAAAGCAGTTATGCCAATCGTTTT
CACCTCGATGTTAGCAGGTGCAGGTGCTTTCTCTTGGGAACAACTTGGTTCTCTTCGCTATATTCATGCT
CGGACTCCACAAGTGTATTTGGATAATGTAGTAATTGAAAAAAATGGAGAGTTATTAATTAGCTGGAACT
ATGTTGAAGAGTTGTTTGATGTTGATGTAATAGAAGCAATGTTTTCCCAATTTGTTGACTTATTGGAACA
ATTGGTGAAACAAAGCGATATAACATCTTTGCAGATGAAAGAATCGGATCAAACTTTAATTAAGCAATAC
AATGAAACAACAGAAAAAATACCTTCAACTACTCTGTATCAATTATTTACAGACCAAGTAAAACGTACAC
CGGATGAAGTAGCAGTGGTATTTGAACAAGAATGGTTAACATACTCGGAACTTCATAAACGTTCTAATCA
AATTGCCCACTTCTTAAAAGAGCAAGGTATTGGTCTAGGTGACAAAGTGGGTCTTTTAGCAAAAAGGCGA
GTTGACACAATTGTTAATATGTTAGGTATTTTAAAATCAGGTGCCGCTTATGTTCCGATTGATCCCGATC
ATCCTTTAGATCGCCAAACATATATTTTAAAAAATAGCTCATGCAAGCTTTTATTAGAACCTAGTCTTTA
TGAAGAAAATCATTTGTCATTTTATACAACAGAAGATATGCCCGCTATTGCTGGTCCAGAAGATATTGCC
TATATTATATACACTTCAGGAAGTACAGGAAAACCAAAAGGAGTAATTATTACTCACCAAGCGGTTACAA
ATACTATTCAAGACATAAATCAAAAATATGAGGTGAATGAAGATGATCGTATTATTGGTATCTCTTCCAT
GTGTTTTGACCTATCTGTATACGATATTTTCGGAGCTTTAAGCACAGGTGCAATGTTAGTAATGATTCGT
GATCCGAGAGACATGCAAGAATTAATCCGCACTGTCGAACGTAGAGGGATTACAATTTGGAATACAGTGC
CTGCAATCATGGATTTGGCATTGGAGCAAGTAGGTTCTCATTTTGAATATCCTTCTTTACGTTTAGTTTT
ACATAGTGGAGATTGGATTCCGCTTTCTTTACCAGAAAAAATAAAACGACATTTTCCGATTGCAGAAGTA
GTCTCACTAGGAGGGGCAACAGAAGCATCGATTTGGTCAATTTATTATCCGGTCAAACAGGTGGAATCAC
ATTGGAATAGTATTCCATACGGGATGCCCTTGGCAAACCAAACGTATTATGTGTTGAACTATGAAAAGAA
AATGTGCCCTGTTGGTGTAATTGGAGATTTATATATCGGGGGAGTGGGCCTTGCTAAAGGATATGTAAAT
GATGAAAAGAAAACAAATGAAGCGTTTGTGTCACATCCTGATTTTGGTCTTATATATAAAACAGGAGATT
GTGGAAAAATGCATTCTGAGGGATATATTGAATTTTTAGGCCGCCAAGATTACCAAGTGAAAATTCAGGG
ATATCGAGTAGAGTTAGAAGAAATCTCTCATTGTCTTCTAACTTATAAACAAGTCGAACATGCTGTCGTA
ATTGATCAAACAGATGAGAACGGAATAAAATTTTTAGTTGCATATGTGGTAACTGAGCAAAATATTAGTA
CAACAGAACTACGAAAGCATTTGCGAGATCACTTGCCAGATTATATGATTCCTTCTTATTTTGTTTATTT
GGACCAATTACCCCTGACTCCAAACGGGAAATTAGATAGAAAAGCGCTCCCTACTCCGGAGAAACAAAAA
AATAAAGTATTTATTGCCCCAAAAACTGAAATGGAAAAAATATTAACTAGTATTTGGCAAGAAGTACTCA
AAATAGATCAAGTTGGAGTAAATGATCATTTCTTCGCCTTAGGTGGAGATTCGATAAAAGCGATTCAAGT
GTCCGTCAGACTGTATCGACAAGGATTCGAGCTTGAACCAAAAAATATATTTTCATTTCCTATATTAAGG
GACATGGTTCAATTTGTTAAAAAGCTAGACCAGTTTTCAAGTTCACAAACAAATGATGTAAACATAATGA
ACGATAATAAAGCTACATTACTAAATGTTAAAGATAAACAACTTAATCAACATACACTTAACAAAATACA
AGAAAAAATGCCGGATATAAAAATAGAACGTATTTACCCGTTAGCACCTTTCCAGGAAGTTATTTATGAG
CATGCTACGAATGAACCTGATACAAATGCATATTTTGAACAAACAATTTGGGCACTTGAGGGGGAGCTGG
ATATTAAACTCTTTATTCAGTGTTTCCAACAATTAGTTGATCGTCATGATTCTTTAAGAACAATAATTGT
GCAAGATGAACAAGCAAAACCTTGGCAAGCTGTTCTATATGATGTTCAAATAAATTCAGAAATAAAAAAC
TTGATTGAGATGACGAAACAAGAACAGCAAGAATTCCTAAAACAGTGGATGAATGAAAATTTAAGTCGAG
GATTTAAAAATGATGAACTTATGACACGTCTCTGTATATTCCAACTAGGTAATAACGAGCATAAAGTAAT
TTGGAGTTCCCATCATCTATTATGTGATGGTTGGAGCGTCAGCATTTTGATAGACGAATTATTCCAGCTC
TACGAAACTACAAATGCCGGAACTACGGCGGGGTTACCCATGGTAAAACCTTTTGAAACATTTATAGATT
GGACTTTGGCACAAGATCATGAGAAAGCACGTCATTTTTGGCGAGATTATTTATCAGGATACAATCAGAA
AATTAGTATTCCTAAAAAGAAAGTCCCATCTAAAAGTGAAGGGTTAAACTTCGCTTTTATGGATTTAACA
TTAGACAAGGATTTGACTGATCAGTTACAGACATTTGTAACTAAAAATAATATAACTATGAATACGGCAT
TACTAGCTGTATGGGGAATATTGCTTGGCAAATTCAACGGAACGAGAGAAGTAGTATTGCCTAATCTAGT
ATCAGTCAGACCTCCCGAAGTAGAAGGAATTGAAAATATGTTCGGTCTGTTCACAAATGTTTTGCCTATC
CGATTAGCATGGACAGAAACGCAATCTTTTGTGGACTTCCTGCAAAAGGTACAACTAGAGACATTGAAAT
GTAATGAGTATGCATACTATTCATTTGTTGATATACAAAAGCAAAGTGAATTAAAAACTGAGTTGACTGA
CCATCTTTGGGTTTTTGAAAACTATCCAACTAATCCAGCAATCTTTTCTTCAAATGAAAACAGACATTTT
GCTATCACGGATTACGAAGTTGTTGATGAGCCACATGTAAAGTATGGAATTATGTGCTTCCCTGAAGAAA
GACTTACAATAAAGTTTGGATATGATCAAACGGTATATGAAACAGAGAAAATACAGGAAATATTAAATCA
CATCCAGGGGTTAATCAACACGATTCTTCAAAATCCAATACAAACAATTTGTGATTACAAATTATAAATG
ACAAAAAAATTACAGTTATCAGCCGAAGAAATGCGTCAGTTAGGATATCAAGCGGTTGACTTAATTGTTG
ATCATATGAATCATTTAAAAAGTAAACCAGTTTCAGAAACGATTGATAGTAATATTTTTAGAGACAAGCT
AATTGAAACGATTCCGGAAAACGGATCTAATCCAAAAGAATTACTTCATTTTCTTAATAACAATGTGTTT
AATCAAATTACTCATGTGGATCATCCTCATTTTATGGCTTTTGTGCCAGGTCCTAATAATTATGTTGGTG
TATTAGCAGATTTTTTAGCAAGTGGGTTTAATGTATTTCCTACAGCTTGGATAGTAGGTGCAGGTGCCGA
ACAAATTGAATTAACGACAATTAACTGGTTAAAATCAATGCTAGGATTCCCTGATTCAGCTGAAGGATTA
TTTGTCAGTGGTGGTTCCATGGCTAATTTGACTGCACTTACTGTAGCGAGACAGGTCAAGCTGAATAATG
ACATAGAAAATGCGATTGTTTATTTTTCTAACCAAACTCATTTTTCTGTAGATCGAGCACTTAAAGTATT
AGGTTTTAAACAGCATCAAATTTGCCGAATTGAGACAGATGAAGACTTAAAAATTTCAGTTAGTACTTTA
AGAAAACAAATAAAAGAAGATCGATTAAAAGGGAAAAAACCATTCTGTGTTATTGCTAATGCAGGGACAA
CGAATTGCGGAGCGGTGGACTCCCTCGATGAATTGGCTGATGTATGTGGTGATGAAGATATATGGCTACA
CGTGGATGGGGCTTATGGGGCTGCAGCAATTCTCAGTGAAAAAGGAAGGGAGTTATTAAGTGGAATTCAT
CGTGCCGATTCTTTAACGTTAGACCCGCATAAATGGCTTTTTCAGCCTTATGATGTCGGTTGTGTACTTA
TTCGAAATAGCCAATATTTAAGTGAAACATTCCGTATGATCCCAGAGTATATTAAGGATACAGAAACTAA
TATAGAAGAAAAAGTGAATTTTGGGGAGCGTGGAATTGAACTTTCTCGTAGATTTAGAGCATTAAAGGTA
TGGCTTTCTTTTAAAGCATTCGGAGTTACAGCTTTTCGTGAGGCAATTGATCATGGCATTATGCTAGCTG
AACAAGTTGAAGAGTTTTTAAGGAAAGAAAAAGATTGGGAAGTAGTAACACCTGCCCAATTAGGAATTGT
TACTTTTCGTTATATTCCATGTGAGCTAACATCTACAGATACAATTCATGAAATAAACAAAAAATTGGTG
GAAGAAATTAATCAAAGAGGATTTGCTATGCTAAGTACGACTAAATTAAAAGAAAAAGTAGTAATTCGAC
TTTGCTCTATCAACCCAAGAACAACAAAAGAAGAAATACTTCAAATCATGATGAACATAAAAGCATTAGC
AGAGGAAATAAACACATCGCCTAAACATCTTATATCTGTTTCTCAACCTTGATATATTAGGCGGAGGCCT
CATGGTTAGCAAAGGTGAAGAACTGTTTACCGGCGTTGTGCCGATTCTGGTGGAACTGGATGGTGATGTG
AATGGCCATAAATTTAGCGTTCGTGGCGAAGGCGAAGGTGATGCGACCAACGGTAAACTGACCCTGAAAT
TTATTTGCACCACCGGTAAACTGCCGGTTCCGTGGCCGACCCTGGTGACCACCCTGACCTATGGCGTTCA
GTGCTTTAGCCGCTATCCGGATCATATGAAACGCCATGATTTCTTTAAAAGCGCGATGCCGGAAGGCTAT
GTGCAGGAACGTACCATTAGCTTCAAAGATGATGGCACCTATAAAACCCGTGCGGAAGTTAAATTTGAAG
GCGATACCCTGGTGAACCGCATTGAACTGAAAGGTATTGATTTTAAAGAAGATGGCAACATTCTGGGTCA
TAAACTGGAATATAATTTCAACAGCCATAATGTGTATATTACCGCCGATAAACAGAAAAATGGCATCAAA
GCGAACTTTAAAATCCGTCACAACGTGGAAGATGGTAGCGTGCAGCTGGCGGATCATTATCAGCAGAATA
CCCCGATTGGTGATGGCCCGGTGCTGCTGCCGGATAATCATTATCTGAGCACCCAGAGCGTTCTGAGCAA
AGATCCGAATGAAAAACGTGATCATATGGTGCTGCTGGAATTTGTTACCGCCGCGGGCATTACCCACGGT
ATGGATGAACTGTATAAAGGCAGCTAAGGCAGAGTGGTAAAATGCAATAACTAGCATAACCCCTTGGGGC
CTCTAAACGGGTCTTGAGGGGTTTTTTGCTGAAAGGAGGAACTATATCCGGATTGGCGAATGGG
[124 nt withheld, positions 13995-14118]
C
[91 nt withheld, positions 14120-14210]
A
[49 nt withheld, positions 14212-14260]
CCTTTGACGTTGGAGTCCACGTTCTTT
[37 nt withheld, positions 14288-14324]
ACCCTATCTCGGTCTATTCTTTTGATTTATAAGGGATTTTGCCGATTTCGGCCTATTGGTTAAAAAATGA
GCTGATTTAACAAAAATTTAACGCGAATTTTAACAAAATATTAACGCTTACAATTTAGGTGGCACTTTTC
GGGGAAATGTGCGCGGAACCCCTATTTGTTTATTTTTCTAAATACATTCAAATATGTATCCGCTCATGAA
TTAATTCTTAGAAAAACTCATCGAGCATCAAATGAAACTGCAATTTATTCATATCAGGATTATCAATACC
ATATTTTTGAAAAAGCCGTTTCTGTAATGAAGGAGAAAACTCACCGAGGCAGTTCCATAGGATGGCAAGA
TCCTGGTATCGGTCTGCGATTCCGACTCGTCCAACATCAATACAACCTATTAATTTCCCCTCGTCAAAAA
TAAGGTTATCAAGTGAGAAATCACCATGAGTGACGACTGAATCCGGTGAGAATGGCAAAAGTTTATGCAT
TTCTTTCCAGACTTGTTCAACAGGCCAGCCATTACGCTCGTCATCAAAATCACTCGCATCAACCAAACCG
TTATTCATTCGTGATTGCGCCTGAGCGAGACGAAATACGCGATCGCTGTTAAAAGGACAATTACAAACAG
GAATCGAATGCAACCGGCGCAGGAACACTGCCAGCGCATCAACAATATTTTCACCTGAATCAGGATATTC
TTCTAATACCTGGAATGCTGTTTTCCCGGGGATCGCAGTGGTGAGTAACCATGCATCATCAGGAGTACGG
ATAAAATGCTTGATGGTCGGAAGAGGCATAAATTCCGTCAGCCAGTTTAGTCTGACCATCTCATCTGTAA
CATCATTGGCAACGCTACCTTTGCCATGTTTCAGAAACAACTCTGGCGCATCGGGCTTCCCATACAATCG
ATAGATTGTCGCACCTGATTGCCCGACATTATCGCGAGCCCATTTATACCCATATAAATCAGCATCCATG
TTGGAATTTAATCGCGGCCTAGAGCAAGACGTTTCCCGTTGAATATGGCTCATAACACCCCTTGTATTAC
TGTTTATGTAAGCAGACAGTTTTATTGTTCATGACCAAAATCCCTTAACGTGAGTTTTCGTTCCACTGAG
CGTCAGACCCCGTAGAAAAGATCAAAGGATCTTCTTGAGATCCTTTTTTTCTGCGCGTAATCTGCTGCTT
GCAAACAAAAAAACCACCGCTACCAGCGGTGGTTTGTTTGCCGGATCAAGAGCTACCAACTCTTTTTCCG
AAGGTAACTGGCTTCAGCAGAGCGCAGATACCAAATACTGTCCTTCTAGTGTAGCCGTAGTTAGGCCACC
ACTTCAAGAACTCTGTAGCACCGCCTACATACCTCGCTCTGCTAATCCTGTTACCAGTGGCTGCTGCCAG
TGGCGATAAGTCGTGTCTTACCGGGTTGGACTCAAGACGATAGTTACCGGATAAGGCGCAGCGGTCGGGC
TGAACGGGGGGTTCGTGCACACAGCCCAGCTTGGAGCGAACGACCTACACCGAACTGAGATACCTACAGC
GTGAGCTATGAGAAAGCGCCACGCTTCCCGAAGGGAGAAAGGCGGACAGGTATCCGGTAAGCGGCAGGGT
CGGAACAGGAGAGCGCACGAGGGAGCTTCCAGGGGGAAACGCCTGGTATCTTTATAGTCCTGTCGGGTTT
CGCCACCTCTGACTTGAGCGTCGATTTTTGTGATGCTCGTCAGG
